Addgene plasmid #69929: pET28-MBP-TEV
Purpose: (Empty Backbone) bacterial expression of MBP-TEV n-terminal fusions
Depositing lab: Zita Balklava & Thomas Wassmer. Depositing organization: Aston University. Publication: APP controls the formation of PI(3,5)P vesicles through its binding of the PIKfyve complex. Currinn H, Guscott B, Balklava Z, Rothnie A, Wassmer T. Cell Mol Life Sci. 2015 Jul 28. 10.1007/s00018-015-1993-0 PubMed 26216398.
Backbone
  Vector backbone: pET28
  Backbone manufacturer: Novagen
  Modifications to backbone: We cloned the ORF fragment encoding K27 to K396 of the E. coli malE protein together with a TEV protease cleavage site (ENLYFQGS) using the NheI and BamHI restriction sites of the pET28 bacterial expression plasmid (Novagen)
  Vector type: Bacterial Expression
  Promoter: T7-lacO (lactose/IPTG inducible)
  Tag / fusion protein: MBP (N terminal on backbone); TEV cleavage site (N terminal on backbone)
Growth in bacteria
  Bacterial resistance: Kanamycin, 50 μg/mL
  Growth temperature: 37°C
  Growth strain: DH5alpha
  Copy number: Low Copy
Gene/Insert
  Cloning method: Restriction Enzyme
  Sequencing primers: 5′ T7; 3′ T7 terminal
Terms and licenses: Academic/Nonprofit Terms; Industry Terms: Not Available to Industry
How to cite: pET28-MBP-TEV was a gift from Zita Balklava & Thomas Wassmer (Addgene plasmid # 69929 ; http://n2t.net/addgene:69929 ; RRID:Addgene_69929)
