[The description below was written by a language model from this plasmid's Addgene catalogue record and the feature table of its GenBank file.]
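Description:
pET28-MBP-TEV is an empty bacterial expression backbone derived from Novagen's pET28, designed for producing proteins in E. coli as N-terminal fusions to maltose binding protein (MBP) that can later be released by TEV protease. The depositors inserted the portion of E. coli malE encoding residues K27 to K396, followed by a TEV protease recognition site, between the NheI and BamHI sites of pET28. This MBP lacks its signal sequence, so the fusion stays in the cytosol. The held GenBank record is a 7,034 bp circular sequence.

Expression is driven by a T7 promoter with an adjacent lac operator and the T7 gene 10 ribosome binding site. A plasmid-borne lacI gene under its own promoter supplies the repressor. Transcription therefore needs a host that provides T7 RNA polymerase and is induced with IPTG or lactose. The annotated reading frame runs 6xHis tag, thrombin cleavage site, MBP, then TEV site, so fusions should carry the pET28 His tag upstream of MBP, allowing nickel or amylose affinity purification. A gene of interest is cloned by restriction enzymes downstream of the TEV site. A second 6xHis coding segment lies about 600 bp further on, ahead of the T7 terminator; the table leaves that intervening stretch unannotated, and the record does not say what it contains. A Kozak consensus annotated inside MBP is probably an incidental sequence match.

The plasmid is selected with kanamycin through the aph(3')-Ia gene. It replicates from a pBR322-type ori with the bom region and rop, which matches its catalogue listing as low copy. An f1 origin is also present.
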