LOCUS       Exported 7034 bp ds-DNA circular SYN 12-MAY-2021
DEFINITION  bacterial expression of MBP-TEV n-terminal fusions.
ACCESSION   .
VERSION     .
KEYWORDS    pET28-MBP-TEV
SOURCE      synthetic DNA construct
  ORGANISM  synthetic DNA construct
REFERENCE   1 (bases 1 to 7034)
  AUTHORS   Currinn H, Guscott B, Balklava Z, Rothnie A, Wassmer T
  TITLE     APP controls the formation of PI(3,5)P vesicles through its binding
            of the PIKfyve complex.
  JOURNAL   Cell Mol Life Sci. 2015 Jul 28.
  PUBMED    26216398
REFERENCE   2 (bases 1 to 7034)
  AUTHORS   .
  TITLE     Direct Submission
  JOURNAL   Exported May 12, 2021 from SnapGene Server 1.1.58
            http://www.snapgene.com
FEATURES             Location/Qualifiers
     source          1..7034
                     /organism="synthetic DNA construct"
                     /mol_type="other DNA"
     primer_bind     106..125
                     /label=pBRrevBam
                     /note="pBR322 vectors, tet region, downstream of BamHI,
                     reverse primer"
     primer_bind     209..228
                     /label=T7
                     /note="T7 promoter, forward primer"
     promoter        209..227
                     /label=T7 promoter
                     /note="promoter for bacteriophage T7 RNA polymerase"
     protein_bind    228..252
                     /label=lac operator
                     /bound_moiety="lac repressor encoded by lacI"
                     /note="The lac repressor binds to the lac operator to
                     inhibit transcription in E. coli. This inhibition can be
                     relieved by adding lactose or
                     isopropyl-beta-D-thiogalactopyranoside (IPTG)."
     RBS             267..289
                     /note="efficient ribosome binding site from bacteriophage
                     T7 gene 10 (Olins and Rangwala, 1989)"
     CDS             308..325
                     /codon_start=1
                     /product="6xHis affinity tag"
                     /label=6xHis
                     /translation="HHHHHH"
     CDS             335..352
                     /codon_start=1
                     /product="thrombin recognition and cleavage site"
                     /label=thrombin site
                     /translation="LVPRGS"
     CDS             368..1465
                     /codon_start=1
                     /gene="malE (mutated)"
                     /product="maltose binding protein from E. coli"
                     /label=MBP
                     /note="This version of the gene does not encode a signal
                     sequence, so MBP will remain in the cytosol."
                     /translation="KIEEGKLVIWINGDKGYNGLAEVGKKFEKDTGIKVTVEHPDKLEE
                     KFPQVAATGDGPDIIFWAHDRFGGYAQSGLLAEITPDKAFQDKLYPFTWDAVRYNGKLI
                     AYPIAVEALSLIYNKDLLPNPPKTWEEIPALDKELKAKGKSALMFNLQEPYFTWPLIAA
                     DGGYAFKYENGKYDIKDVGVDNAGAKAGLTFLVDLIKNKHMNADTDYSIAEAAFNKGET
                     AMTINGPWAWSNIDTSKVNYGVTVLPTFKGQPSKPFVGVLSAGINAASPNKELAKEFLE
                     NYLLTDEGLEAVNKDKPLGAVALKSYEEELAKDPRIAATMENAQKGEIMPNIPQMSAFW
                     YAVRTAVINAASGRQTVDEALKDAQT"
     regulatory      1322..1331
                     /regulatory_class="other"
                     /note="vertebrate consensus sequence for strong initiation
                     of translation (Kozak, 1987)"
     primer_bind     1439..1462
                     /label=MBP-F
                     /note="Maltose binding protein, forward primer"
     CDS             1481..1501
                     /codon_start=1
                     /product="tobacco etch virus (TEV) protease recognition and
                     cleavage site"
                     /label=TEV site
                     /translation="ENLYFQG"
     CDS             2107..2124
                     /codon_start=1
                     /product="6xHis affinity tag"
                     /label=6xHis
                     /translation="HHHHHH"
     primer_bind     complement(2177..2195)
                     /label=T7 Term
                     /note="T7 terminator, reverse primer"
     terminator      2191..2238
                     /label=T7 terminator
                     /note="transcription terminator for bacteriophage T7 RNA
                     polymerase"
     rep_origin      2275..2730
                     /direction=RIGHT
                     /label=f1 ori
                     /note="f1 bacteriophage origin of replication; arrow
                     indicates direction of (+) strand synthesis"
     primer_bind     complement(2362..2381)
                     /label=F1ori-R
                     /note="F1 origin, reverse primer"
     primer_bind     2572..2593
                     /label=F1ori-F
                     /note="F1 origin, forward primer"
     CDS             complement(2822..3637)
                     /codon_start=1
                     /gene="aph(3')-Ia"
                     /product="aminoglycoside phosphotransferase"
                     /label=KanR
                     /note="confers resistance to kanamycin in bacteria or G418
                     (Geneticin(R)) in eukaryotes"
                     /translation="MSHIQRETSCSRPRLNSNMDADLYGYKWARDNVGQSGATIYRLYG
                     KPDAPELFLKHGKGSVANDVTDEMVRLNWLTEFMPLPTIKHFIRTPDDAWLLTTAIPGK
                     TAFQVLEEYPDSGENIVDALAVFLRRLHSIPVCNCPFNSDRVFRLAQAQSRMNNGLVDA
                     SDFDDERNGWPVEQVWKEMHKLLPFSPDSVVTHGDFSLDNLIFDEGKLIGCIDVGRVGI
                     ADRYQDLAILWNCLGEFSPSLQKRLFQKYGIDNPDMNKLQFHLMLDEFF"
     primer_bind     3545..3564
                     /label=Kan-R
                     /note="Kanamycin resistance gene, reverse primer"
     primer_bind     3629..3648
                     /label=pENTR-R
                     /note="pENTR vectors, reverse primer"
     rep_origin      3759..4347
                     /direction=RIGHT
                     /label=ori
                     /note="high-copy-number ColE1/pMB1/pBR322/pUC origin of
                     replication"
     primer_bind     4248..4267
                     /label=pBR322ori-F
                     /note="pBR322 origin, forward primer"
     primer_bind     4501..4518
                     /label=L4440
                     /note="L4440 vector, forward primer"
     misc_feature    4533..4672
                     /label=bom
                     /note="basis of mobility region from pBR322"
     primer_bind     complement(4598..4617)
                     /label=pRS-marker
                     /note="pRS vectors, use to sequence yeast selectable
                     marker"
     primer_bind     4758..4780
                     /label=pGEX 3'
                     /note="pGEX vectors, reverse primer"
     CDS             complement(4774..4965)
                     /codon_start=1
                     /gene="rop"
                     /product="Rop protein, which maintains plasmids at low copy
                     number"
                     /label=rop
                     /translation="MTKQEKTALNMARFIRSQTLTLLEKLNELDADEQADICESLHDHA
                     DELYRSCLARFGDDGENL"
     CDS             complement(5774..6856)
                     /codon_start=1
                     /gene="lacI"
                     /product="lac repressor"
                     /label=lacI
                     /note="The lac repressor binds to the lac operator to
                     inhibit transcription in E. coli. This inhibition can be
                     relieved by adding lactose or
                     isopropyl-beta-D-thiogalactopyranoside (IPTG)."
                     /translation="MKPVTLYDVAEYAGVSYQTVSRVVNQASHVSAKTREKVEAAMAEL
                     NYIPNRVAQQLAGKQSLLIGVATSSLALHAPSQIVAAIKSRADQLGASVVVSMVERSGV
                     EACKAAVHNLLAQRVSGLIINYPLDDQDAIAVEAACTNVPALFLDVSDQTPINSIIFSH
                     EDGTRLGVEHLVALGHQQIALLAGPLSSVSARLRLAGWHKYLTRNQIQPIAEREGDWSA
                     MSGFQQTMQMLNEGIVPTAMLVANDQMALGAMRAITESGLRVGADISVVGYDDTEDSSC
                     YIPPLTTIKQDFRLLGQTSVDRLLQLSQGQAVKGNQLLPVSLVKRKTTLAPNTQTASPR
                     ALADSLMQLARQVSRLESGQ"
     primer_bind     6818..6837
                     /label=LacI-R
                     /note="LacI, reverse primer"
     promoter        complement(6857..6934)
                     /gene="lacI"
                     /label=lacI promoter
ORIGIN
        1 caaggagatg gcgcccaaca gtcccccggc cacggggcct gccaccatac ccacgccgaa
       61 acaagcgctc atgagcccga agtggcgagc ccgatcttcc ccatcggtga tgtcggcgat
      121 ataggcgcca gcaaccgcac ctgtggcgcc ggtgatgccg gccacgatgc gtccggcgta
      181 gaggatcgag atctcgatcc cgcgaaatta atacgactca ctatagggga attgtgagcg
      241 gataacaatt cccctctaga aataattttg tttaacttta agaaggagat ataccatggg
      301 cagcagccat catcatcatc atcacagcag cggcctggtg ccgcgcggca gccatatggc
      361 tagcggtaaa atcgaagaag gtaaactggt aatctggatt aacggcgata aaggctataa
      421 cggtctcgct gaagtcggta agaaattcga gaaagatacc ggaattaaag tcaccgttga
      481 gcatccggat aaactggaag agaaattccc acaggttgcg gcaactggcg atggccctga
      541 cattatcttc tgggcacacg accgctttgg tggctacgct caatctggcc tgttggctga
      601 aatcaccccg gacaaagcgt tccaggacaa gctgtatccg tttacctggg atgccgtacg
      661 ttacaacggc aagctgattg cttacccgat cgctgttgaa gcgttatcgc tgatttataa
      721 caaagatctg ctgccgaacc cgccaaaaac ctgggaagag atcccggcgc tggataaaga
      781 actgaaagcg aaaggtaaga gcgcgctgat gttcaacctg caagaaccgt acttcacctg
      841 gccgctgatt gctgctgacg ggggttatgc gttcaagtat gaaaacggca agtacgacat
      901 taaagacgtg ggcgtggata acgctggcgc gaaagcgggt ctgaccttcc tggttgacct
      961 gattaaaaac aaacacatga atgcagacac cgattactcc atcgcagaag ctgcctttaa
     1021 taaaggcgaa acagcgatga ccatcaacgg cccgtgggca tggtccaaca tcgacaccag
     1081 caaagtgaat tatggtgtaa cggtactgcc gaccttcaag ggtcaaccat ccaaaccgtt
     1141 cgttggcgtg ctgagcgcag gtattaacgc cgccagtccg aacaaagagc tggcgaaaga
     1201 gttcctcgaa aactatctgc tgactgatga aggtctggaa gcggttaata aagacaaacc
     1261 gctgggtgcc gtagcgctga agtcttacga ggaagagttg gcgaaagatc cacgtattgc
     1321 cgccaccatg gaaaacgccc agaaaggtga aatcatgccg aacatcccgc agatgtccgc
     1381 tttctggtat gccgtgcgta ctgcggtgat caacgccgcc agcggtcgtc agactgtcga
     1441 tgaagccctg aaagacgcgc agactcgtat caccaagggt gaaaatctat acttccaagg
     1501 atccctcagt acaggctgct actgacagat tacttaaaga accttctaga agactctgta
     1561 gatcacagag acacccaaga tgccctggct gttgtcatag aggtagctaa ccatgccaat
     1621 gacaccatga agcaagggga caactttcag aagctcatgc agattcagta cagcttaagt
     1681 ggacaccatg aaattgtgca acctgggcgg gtttttctta aagaaggcac cctgatgaag
     1741 ctgtctcgga aagtcatgca gccccggatg tttttcctgt ttaacgatgc tcttctctac
     1801 accacaccca tgcagtctgg gatgtacaaa ctgaacaaca tgctctcgct ggctggaatg
     1861 aaggtcagaa aacctaccca ggaggcatat cagaacgagt taaagattga aagtgtagag
     1921 cgttctttca tcctctcagc tagttctgcc gcagaaagag acgactggct ggaggccata
     1981 tccagctcca tagaagagta tgccaagaaa agaatcacat tctgccccag caggagtctt
     2041 gatgaggact cagaaaggaa agaagaagtt agccccctcg gggcaaaggc tccctaaccg
     2101 ctcgagcacc accaccacca ccactgagat ccggctgcta acaaagcccg aaaggaagct
     2161 gagttggctg ctgccaccgc tgagcaataa ctagcataac cccttggggc ctctaaacgg
     2221 gtcttgaggg gttttttgct gaaaggagga actatatccg gattggcgaa tgggnnnnnn
     2281 nnnnnnnnnn nnnnnnnnnn nnnnnnnnnn nnnnnnnnnn nnnnnnnnnn nnnnnnnnnn
     2341 nnnnnnnnnn nnnnnnnnnn nnnnnnnnnn nnnnnnnnnn nnnnnnnnnn nnnnnnnncn
     2401 nnnnnnnnnn nnnnnnnnnn nnnnnnnnnn nnnnnnnnnn nnnnnnnnnn nnnnnnnnnn
     2461 nnnnnnnnnn nnnnnnnnnn nnnnnnnnnn annnnnnnnn nnnnnnnnnn nnnnnnnnnn
     2521 nnnnnnnnnn nnnnnnnnnn cctttgacgt tggagtccac gttctttaat agtggactct
     2581 tgttccaaac tggaacaaca ctcaacccta tctcggtcta ttcttttgat ttataaggga
     2641 ttttgccgat ttcggcctat tggttaaaaa atgagctgat ttaacaaaaa tttaacgcga
     2701 attttaacaa aatattaacg cttacaattt aggtggcact tttcggggaa atgtgcgcgg
     2761 aacccctatt tgtttatttt tctaaataca ttcaaatatg tatccgctca tgaattaatt
     2821 cttagaaaaa ctcatcgagc atcaaatgaa actgcaattt attcatatca ggattatcaa
     2881 taccatattt ttgaaaaagc cgtttctgta atgaaggaga aaactcaccg aggcagttcc
     2941 ataggatggc aagatcctgg tatcggtctg cgattccgac tcgtccaaca tcaatacaac
     3001 ctattaattt cccctcgtca aaaataaggt tatcaagtga gaaatcacca tgagtgacga
     3061 ctgaatccgg tgagaatggc aaaagtttat gcatttcttt ccagacttgt tcaacaggcc
     3121 agccattacg ctcgtcatca aaatcactcg catcaaccaa accgttattc attcgtgatt
     3181 gcgcctgagc gagacgaaat acgcgatcgc tgttaaaagg acaattacaa acaggaatcg
     3241 aatgcaaccg gcgcaggaac actgccagcg catcaacaat attttcacct gaatcaggat
     3301 attcttctaa tacctggaat gctgttttcc cggggatcgc agtggtgagt aaccatgcat
     3361 catcaggagt acggataaaa tgcttgatgg tcggaagagg cataaattcc gtcagccagt
     3421 ttagtctgac catctcatct gtaacatcat tggcaacgct acctttgcca tgtttcagaa
     3481 acaactctgg cgcatcgggc ttcccataca atcgatagat tgtcgcacct gattgcccga
     3541 cattatcgcg agcccattta tacccatata aatcagcatc catgttggaa tttaatcgcg
     3601 gcctagagca agacgtttcc cgttgaatat ggctcataac accccttgta ttactgttta
     3661 tgtaagcaga cagttttatt gttcatgacc aaaatccctt aacgtgagtt ttcgttccac
     3721 tgagcgtcag accccgtaga aaagatcaaa ggatcttctt gagatccttt ttttctgcgc
     3781 gtaatctgct gcttgcaaac aaaaaaacca ccgctaccag cggtggtttg tttgccggat
     3841 caagagctac caactctttt tccgaaggta actggcttca gcagagcgca gataccaaat
     3901 actgtccttc tagtgtagcc gtagttaggc caccacttca agaactctgt agcaccgcct
     3961 acatacctcg ctctgctaat cctgttacca gtggctgctg ccagtggcga taagtcgtgt
     4021 cttaccgggt tggactcaag acgatagtta ccggataagg cgcagcggtc gggctgaacg
     4081 gggggttcgt gcacacagcc cagcttggag cgaacgacct acaccgaact gagataccta
     4141 cagcgtgagc tatgagaaag cgccacgctt cccgaaggga gaaaggcgga caggtatccg
     4201 gtaagcggca gggtcggaac aggagagcgc acgagggagc ttccaggggg aaacgcctgg
     4261 tatctttata gtcctgtcgg gtttcgccac ctctgacttg agcgtcgatt tttgtgatgc
     4321 tcgtcagggg ggcggagcct atggaaaaac gccagcaacg cggccttttt acggttcctg
     4381 gccttttgct ggccttttgc tcacatgttc tttcctgcgt tatcccctga ttctgtggat
     4441 aaccgtatta ccgcctttga gtgagctgat accgctcgcc gcagccgaac gaccgagcgc
     4501 agcgagtcag tgagcgagga agcggaagag cgcctgatgc ggtattttct ccttacgcat
     4561 ctgtgcggta tttcacaccg caatggtgca ctctcagtac aatctgctct gatgccgcat
     4621 agttaagcca gtatacactc cgctatcgct acgtgactgg gtcatggctg cgccccgaca
     4681 cccgccaaca cccgctgacg cgccctgacg ggcttgtctg ctcccggcat ccgcttacag
     4741 acaagctgtg accgtctccg ggagctgcat gtgtcagagg ttttcaccgt catcaccgaa
     4801 acgcgcgagg cagctgcggt aaagctcatc agcgtggtcg tgaagcgatt cacagatgtc
     4861 tgcctgttca tccgcgtcca gctcgttgag tttctccaga agcgttaatg tctggcttct
     4921 gataaagcgg gccatgttaa gggcggtttt ttcctgtttg gtcactgatg cctccgtgta
     4981 agggggattt ctgttcatgg gggtaatgat accgatgaaa cgagagagga tgctcacgat
     5041 acgggttact gatgatgaac atgcccggtt actggaacgt tgtgagggta aacaactggc
     5101 ggtatggatg cggcgggacc agagaaaaat cactcagggt caatgccagc gcttcgttaa
     5161 tacagatgta ggtgttccac agggtagcca gcagcatcct gcgatgcaga tccggaacat
     5221 aatggtgcag ggcgctgact tccgcgtttc cagactttac gaaacacgga aaccgaagac
     5281 cattcatgtt gttgctcagg tcgcagacgt tttgcagcag cagtcgcttc acgttcgctc
     5341 gcgtatcggt gattcattct gctaaccagt aaggcaaccc cgccagccta gccgggtcct
     5401 caacgacagg agcacgatca tgcgcacccg tggggccgcc atgccggcga taatggcctg
     5461 cttctcgccg aaacgtttgg tggcgggacc agtgacgaag gcttgagcga gggcgtgcaa
     5521 gattccgaat accgcaagcg acaggccgat catcgtcgcg ctccagcgaa agcggtcctc
     5581 gccgaaaatg acccagagcg ctgccggcac ctgtcctacg agttgcatga taaagaagac
     5641 agtcataagt gcggcgacga tagtcatgcc ccgcgcccac cggaaggagc tgactgggtt
     5701 gaaggctctc aagggcatcg gtcgagatcc cggtgcctaa tgagtgagct aacttacatt
     5761 aattgcgttg cgctcactgc ccgctttcca gtcgggaaac ctgtcgtgcc agctgcatta
     5821 atgaatcggc caacgcgcgg ggagaggcgg tttgcgtatt gggcgccagg gtggtttttc
     5881 ttttcaccag tgagacgggc aacagctgat tgcccttcac cgcctggccc tgagagagtt
     5941 gcagcaagcg gtccacgctg gtttgcccca gcaggcgaaa atcctgtttg atggtggtta
     6001 acggcgggat ataacatgag ctgtcttcgg tatcgtcgta tcccactacc gagatatccg
     6061 caccaacgcg cagcccggac tcggtaatgg cgcgcattgc gcccagcgcc atctgatcgt
     6121 tggcaaccag catcgcagtg ggaacgatgc cctcattcag catttgcatg gtttgttgaa
     6181 aaccggacat ggcactccag tcgccttccc gttccgctat cggctgaatt tgattgcgag
     6241 tgagatattt atgccagcca gccagacgca gacgcgccga gacagaactt aatgggcccg
     6301 ctaacagcgc gatttgctgg tgacccaatg cgaccagatg ctccacgccc agtcgcgtac
     6361 cgtcttcatg ggagaaaata atactgttga tgggtgtctg gtcagagaca tcaagaaata
     6421 acgccggaac attagtgcag gcagcttcca cagcaatggc atcctggtca tccagcggat
     6481 agttaatgat cagcccactg acgcgttgcg cgagaagatt gtgcaccgcc gctttacagg
     6541 cttcgacgcc gcttcgttct accatcgaca ccaccacgct ggcacccagt tgatcggcgc
     6601 gagatttaat cgccgcgaca atttgcgacg gcgcgtgcag ggccagactg gaggtggcaa
     6661 cgccaatcag caacgactgt ttgcccgcca gttgttgtgc cacgcggttg ggaatgtaat
     6721 tcagctccgc catcgccgct tccacttttt cccgcgtttt cgcagaaacg tggctggcct
     6781 ggttcaccac gcgggaaacg gtctgataag agacaccggc atactctgcg acatcgtata
     6841 acgttactgg tttcacattc accaccctga attgactctc ttccgggcgc tatcatgcca
     6901 taccgcgaaa ggttttgcgc cattcgatgg tgtccgggat ctcgacgctc tcccttatgc
     6961 gactcctgca ttaggaagca gcccagtagt aggttgaggc cgttgagcac cgccgccgca
     7021 aggaatggtg catg
//
