>Addgene plasmid #69929 | pET28-MBP-TEV | addgene partial sequence | sequence record 127409 | T7 5'-TAATACGACTCACTATAGGG-3'
TTAACTTTAAGAAGGAGATATACCATGGGCAGCAGCCATCATCATCATCATCACAGCAGCGGCCTGGTGC
CGCGCGGCAGCCATATGGCTAGCGGTAAAATCGAAGAAGGTAAACTGGTAATCTGGATTAACGGCGATAA
AGGCTATAACGGTCTCGCTGAAGTCGGTAAGAAATTCGAGAAAGATACCGGAATTAAAGTCACCGTTGAG
CATCCGGATAAACTGGAAGAGAAATTCCCACAGGTTGCGGCAACTGGCGATGGCCCTGACATTATCTTCT
GGGCACACGACCGCTTTGGTGGCTACGCTCAATCTGGCCTGTTGGCTGAAATCACCCCGGACAAAGCGTT
CCAGGACAAGCTGTATCCGTTTACCTGGGATGCCGTACGTTACAACGGCAAGCTGATTGCTTACCCGATC
GCTGTTGAAGCGTTATCGCTGATTTATAACAAAGATCTGCTGCCGAACCCGCCAAAAACCTGGGAAGAGA
TCCCGGCGCTGGATAAAGAACTGAAAGCGAAAGGTAAGAGCGCGCTGATGTTCAACCTGCAAGAACCGTA
CTTCACCTGGCCGCTGATTGCTGCTGACGGGGGTTATGCGTTCAAGTATGAAAACGGCAAGTACGACATT
AAAGACGTGGGCGTGGATAACGCTGGCGCGAAAGCGGGTCTGACCTTCCTGGTTGACCTGATTAAAAACA
AACACATGAATGCAGACACCGATTACTCCATCGCAGAAGCTGCCTTTAATAAAGGCGAAACAGCGATGAC
CATCAACGGCCCGTGGGCATGGTCCAACATCGACACCAGCAAAGTGAATTATGGTGTAACGGTACTGCCG
ACCTTCAAGGGTCAACCATCCAAACCGTTCGTTGGCGTGCTGAGCGCAGGTATTAACGCCGCCAGTCCGA
ACAAAGAGCTGGCGAAAGAGTTCCTCGAAAACTATCTGCTGACTGATGAAGGTCTGGAAGCGGTTAATAA
AGACAAACCGCTGGGTGCCGTAGCGCTGAAGTCTTACGAGGAAGAGTTGGCGAAAGATCCACGTATTG
