>Addgene plasmid #69929 | pET28-MBP-TEV | addgene partial sequence | sequence record 128789 | T7term 5'-GCTAGTTATTGCTCAGCGG-3'
CTTCCTTTCGGGCTTTGTTAGCAGCCGGATCTCAGTGGTGGTGGTGGTGGTGCTCGAGCGGTTAGGGAGC
CTTTGCCCCGAGGGGGCTAACTTCTTCTTTCCTTTCTGAGTCCTCATCAAGACTCCTGCTGGGGCAGAAT
GTGATTCTTTTCTTGGCATACTCTTCTATGGAGCTGGATATGGCCTCCAGCCAGTCGTCTCTTTCTGCGG
CAGAACTAGCTGAGAGGATGAAAGAACGCTCTACACTTTCAATCTTTAACTCGTTCTGATATGCCTCCTG
GGTAGGTTTTCTGACCTTCATTCCAGCCAGCGAGAGCATGTTGTTCAGTTTGTACATCCCAGACTGCATG
GGTGTGGTGTAGAGAAGAGCATCGTTAAACAGGAAAAACATCCGGGGCTGCATGACTTTCCGAGACAGCT
TCATCAGGGTGCCTTCTTTAAGAAAAACCCGCCCAGGTTGCACAATTTCATGGTGTCCACTTAAGCTGTA
CTGAATCTGCATGAGCTTCTGAAAGTTGTCCCCTTGCTTCATGGTGTCATTGGCATGGTTAGCTACCTCT
ATGACAACAGCCAGGGCATCTTGGGTGTCTCTGTGATCTACAGAGTCTTCTAGAAGGTTCTTTAAGTAAT
CTGTCAGTAGCAGCCTGTACTGAGGGATCCTTGGAAGTATAGATTTTCACCCTTGGTGATACGAGTCTGC
GCGTCTTTCAGGGCTTCATCGACAGTCTGACGACCGCTGGCGGCGTTGATCACCGCAGTACGCACGGCAT
ACCAGAAAGCGGACATCTGCGGGATGTTCGGCATGATTTCACCTTTCTGGGCGTTTTCCATGGTGGCGGC
AATACGTGGATCTTTCGCCAACTCTTCCTCGTAAGACTTCAGCGCTACGGCACCCAGCGGTTTGTCTTTA
TTAACCGCTTCCAGACCTTCATCAGTCAGCAGATAGTTTTCGAGGAACTCTTTCGCCAGCTCTTTGTTCG
GACTGGCGGCGTTAATACCTGCGCTCAGCACGCCAACGAACGGTTTGGATGGTTGACCCTTGAAGGTCGG
C
